>Addgene plasmid #208857 | pSSA-PMG (pXK-1649) | addgene full sequence | sequence record 417238 | Addgene NGS Result
ATGGTGCACTCTCAGTACAATCTGCTCTGATGCCGCATAGTTAAGCCAGTATCTGCTCCCTGCTTGTGTG
TTGGAGGTCGCTGAGTAGTGCGCGAGCAAAATTTAAGCTACAACAAGGCAAGGCTTGACCGACAATTGCA
TGAAGAATCTGCTTAGGGTTAGGCGTTTTGCGCTGCTTCGCGATGTACGGGCCAGATATACGCGTTGACA
TTGATTATTGACTAGTTATTAATAGTAATCAATTACGGGGTCATTAGTTCATAGCCCATATATGGAGTTC
CGCGTTACATAACTTACGGTAAATGGCCCGCCTGGCTGACCGCCCAACGACCCCCGCCCATTGACGTCAA
TAATGACGTATGTTCCCATAGTAACGCCAATAGGGACTTTCCATTGACGTCAATGGGTGGAGTATTTACG
GTAAACTGCCCACTTGGCAGTACATCAAGTGTATCATATGCCAAGTACGCCCCCTATTGACGTCAATGAC
GGTAAATGGCCCGCCTGGCATTATGCCCAGTACATGACCTTATGGGACTTTCCTACTTGGCAGTACATCT
ACGTATTAGTCATCGCTATTACCATGGTGATGCGGTTTTGGCAGTACATCAATGGGCGTGGATAGCGGTT
TGACTCACGGGGATTTCCAAGTCTCCACCCCATTGACGTCAATGGGAGTTTGTTTTGGCACCAAAATCAA
CGGGACTTTCCAAAATGTCGTAACAACTCCGCCCCATTGACGCAAATGGGCGGTAGGCGTGTACGGTGGG
AGGTCTATATAAGCAGAGCTCTCTGGCTAACTAGAGAACCCACTGCTTACTGGCTTATCGAAATTAATAC
GACTCACTATAGGGAGACCCAAGCTGGCTAGCGTTTAAACTTAAGCTTACCATGACCGAGTACAAGCCCA
CGGTGCGCCTCGCCACCCGCGACGACGTCCCCAGGGCCGTACGCACCCTCGCCGCCGCGTTCGCCGACTA
CCCCGCCACGCGCCACACCGTCGATCCGGACCGCCACATCGAGCGGGTCACCGAGCTGCAAGAACTCTTC
CTCACGCGCGTCGGGCTCGACATCGGCAAGGTGTGGGTCGCGGACGACGGCGCCGCGGTGGCGGTCTGGA
CCACGCCGGAGAGCGTCGAAGCGGGGGCGGTGTTCGCCGAGATCGGCCCGCGCATGGCCGAGTTGAGCGG
TTCCCGGGATCCTGCTGTCCCCTCCACCCCACAGTGGATGGTGAGCAAGGGCGAGGAGGATAACATGGCC
ATCATCAAGGAGTTCATGCGCTTCAAGGTGCACATGGAGGGCTCCGTGAACGGCCACGAGTTCGAGATCG
AGGGCGAGGGCGAGGGCCGCCCCTACGAGGGCACCCAGACCGCCAAGCTGAAGGTGACCAAGGGTGGCCC
CCTGCCCTTCGCCTGGGACATCCTGTCCCCTCAGTTCATGTACGGCTCCAAGGCCTACGTGAAGCACCCC
GCCGACATCCCCGACTACTTGAAGCTGTCCTTCCCCGAGGGCTTCAAGTGGGAGCGCGTGATGAACTTCG
AGGACGGCGGCGTGGTGACCGTGACCCAGGACTCCTCCCTGCAGGACGGCGAGTTCATCTACAAGGTGAA
GCTGCGCGGCACCAACTTCCCCTCCGACGGCCCCGTAATGCAGAAGAAGACCATGGGCTGGGAGGCCTCC
TCCGAGCGGATGTACCCCGAGGACGGCGCCCTGAAGGGCGAGATCAAGCAGAGGCTGAAGCTGAAGGACG
GCGGCCACTACGACGCTGAGGTCAAGACCACCTACAAGGCCAAGAAGCCCGTGCAGCTGCCCGGCGCCTA
CAACGTCAACATCAAGTTGGACATCACCTCCCACAACGAGGACTACACCATCGTGGAACAGTACGAACGC
GCCGAGGGCCGCCACTCCACCGGCGGCATGGACGAGCTGTACAAGTAACTGTCCCCTCCACCCCACAGTG
GGCGGCCGCTAAACCGTCGATCCGGACCGCCACATCGAGCGGGTCACCGAGCTGCAAGAACTCTTCCTCA
CGCGCGTCGGGCTCGACATCGGCAAGGTGTGGGTCGCGGACGACGGCGCCGCGGTGGCGGTCTGGACCAC
GCCGGAGAGCGTCGAAGCGGGGGCGGTGTTCGCCGAGATCGGCCCGCGCATGGCCGAGTTGAGCGGTTCC
CGGCTGGCCGCGCAGCAACAGATGGAAGGCCTCCTGGCGCCGCACCGGCCCAAGGAGCCCGCGTGGTTCC
TGGCCACCGTCGGCGTCTCGCCCGACCACCAGGGCAAGGGTCTGGGCAGCGCCGTCGTGCTCCCCGGAGT
GGAGGCGGCCGAGCGCGCCGGGGTGCCCGCCTTCCTGGAGACCTCCGCGCCCCGCAACCTCCCCTTCTAC
GAGCGGCTCGGCTTCACCGTCACCGCCGACGTCGAGGTGCCCGAAGGACCGCGCACCTGGTGCATGACCC
GCAAGCCCGGTGCCGCTCGAGCTACCGGTGGCAGTGGAGAGGGCAGAGGAAGTCTGCTAACATGCGGTGA
CGTCGAGGAGAATCCTGGCCCAGTGAGCAAGGGCGAGGAGCTGTTCACCGGGGTGGTGCCCATCCTGGTC
GAGCTGGACGGCGACGTAAACGGCCACAAGTTCAGCGTGTCCGGCGAGGGCGAGGGCGATGCCACCTACG
GCAAGCTGACCCTGAAGTTCATCTGCACCACCGGCAAGCTGCCCGTGCCCTGGCCCACCCTCGTGACCAC
CCTGACCTACGGCGTGCAGTGCTTCAGCCGCTACCCCGACCACATGAAGCAGCACGACTTCTTCAAGTCC
GCCATGCCCGAAGGCTACGTCCAGGAGCGCACCATCTTCTTCAAGGACGACGGCAACTACAAGACCCGCG
CCGAGGTGAAGTTCGAGGGCGACACCCTGGTGAACCGCATCGAGCTGAAGGGCATCGACTTCAAGGAGGA
CGGCAACATCCTGGGGCACAAGCTGGAGTACAACTACAACAGCCACAACGTCTATATCATGGCCGACAAG
CAGAAGAACGGCATCAAGGTGAACTTCAAGATCCGCCACAACATCGAGGACGGCAGCGTGCAGCTCGCCG
ACCACTACCAGCAGAACACCCCCATCGACGACGGCCCCGTGCTGCTGCCCGACAACCACTACCTGAGCAC
CCAGTCCGCCCTGAGCAAAGACCCCAACGAGAAGCGCGATCACATGGTCCTGCTGGAGTTCGTGACCGCC
GCCGGGATCACTCTCGGCATGGACGAGCTGTACAAGTAATCTAGAGGGCCCGTTTAAACCCGCTGATCAG
CCTCGACTGTGCCTTCTAGTTGCCAGCCATCTGTTGTTTGCCCCTCCCCCGTGCCTTCCTTGACCCTGGA
AGGTGCCACTCCCACTGTCCTTTCCTAATAAAATGAGGAAATTGCATCGCATTGTCTGAGTAGGTGTCAT
TCTATTCTGGGGGGTGGGGTGGGGCAGGACAGCAAGGGGGAGGATTGGGAAGACAATAGCAGGCATGCTG
GGGATGCGGTGGGCTCTATGGCTTCTGAGGCGGAAAGAACCAGCTGGGGCTCTAGGGGGTATCCCC
[124 nt withheld, positions 3567-3690]
C
[91 nt withheld, positions 3692-3782]
A
[49 nt withheld, positions 3784-3832]
CCTTTGACGTTGGAGTCCACGTTCTTT
[37 nt withheld, positions 3860-3896]
ACCCTATCTCGGTCTATTCTTTTGATTTATAAGGGATTTTGCCGATTTCGGCCTATTGGTTAAAAAATGA
GCTGATTTAACAAAAATTTAACGCGAATTAATTCTGTGGAATGTGTGTCAGTTAGGGTGTGGAAAGTCCC
CAGGCTCCCCAGCAGGCAGAAGTATGCAAAGCATGCATCTCAATTAGTCAGCAACCAGGTGTGGAAAGTC
CCCAGGCTCCCCAGCAGGCAGAAGTATGCAAAGCATGCATCTCAATTAGTCAGCAACCATAGTCCCGCCC
CTAACTCCGCCCATCCCGCCCCTAACTCCGCCCAGTTCCGCCCATTCTCCGCCCCATGGCTGACTAATTT
TTTTTATTTATGCAGAGGCCGAGGCCGCCTCTGCCTCTGAGCTATTCCAGAAGTAGTGAGGAGGCTTTTT
TGGAGGCCTAGGCTTTTGCAAAAAGCTCCCGGGAGCTTGTATATCCATTTTCGGATCTGATCAAGAGACA
GGATGAGGATCGTTTCGCATGATTGAACAAGATGGATTGCACGCAGGTTCTCCGGCCGCTTGGGTGGAGA
GGCTATTCGGCTATGACTGGGCACAACAGACAATCGGCTGCTCTGATGCCGCCGTGTTCCGGCTGTCAGC
GCAGGGGCGCCCGGTTCTTTTTGTCAAGACCGACCTGTCCGGTGCCCTGAATGAACTGCAGGACGAGGCA
GCGCGGCTATCGTGGCTGGCCACGACGGGCGTTCCTTGCGCAGCTGTGCTCGACGTTGTCACTGAAGCGG
GAAGGGACTGGCTGCTATTGGGCGAAGTGCCGGGGCAGGATCTCCTGTCATCTCACCTTGCTCCTGCCGA
GAAAGTATCCATCATGGCTGATGCAATGCGGCGGCTGCATACGCTTGATCCGGCTACCTGCCCATTCGAC
CACCAAGCGAAACATCGCATCGAGCGAGCACGTACTCGGATGGAAGCCGGTCTTGTCGATCAGGATGATC
TGGACGAAGAGCATCAGGGGCTCGCGCCAGCCGAACTGTTCGCCAGGCTCAAGGCGCGCATGCCCGACGG
CGAGGATCTCGTCGTGACCCATGGCGATGCCTGCTTGCCGAATATCATGGTGGAAAATGGCCGCTTTTCT
GGATTCATCGACTGTGGCCGGCTGGGTGTGGCGGACCGCTATCAGGACATAGCGTTGGCTACCCGTGATA
TTGCTGAAGAGCTTGGCGGCGAATGGGCTGACCGCTTCCTCGTGCTTTACGGTATCGCCGCTCCCGATTC
GCAGCGCATCGCCTTCTATCGCCTTCTTGACGAGTTCTTCTGAGCGGGACTCTGGGGTTCGAAATGACCG
ACCAAGCGACGCCCAACCTGCCATCACGAGATTTCGATTCCACCGCCGCCTTCTATGAAAGGTTGGGCTT
CGGAATCGTTTTCCGGGACGCCGGCTGGATGATCCTCCAGCGCGGGGATCTCATGCTGGAGTTCTTCGCC
CACCCCAACTTGTTTATTGCAGCTTATAATGGTTACAAATAAAGCAATAGCATCACAAATTTCACAAATA
AAGCATTTTTTTCACTGCATTCTAGTTGTGGTTTGTCCAAACTCATCAATGTATCTTATCATGTCTGTAT
ACCGTCGACCTCTAGCTAGAGCTTGGCGTAATCATGGTCATAGCTGTTTCCTGTGTGAAATTGTTATCCG
CTCACAATTCCACACAACATACGAGCCGGAAGCATAAAGTGTAAAGCCTGGGGTGCCTAATGAGTGAGCT
AACTCACATTAATTGCGTTGCGCTCACTGCCCGCTTTCCAGTCGGGAAACCTGTCGTGCCAGCTGCATTA
ATGAATCGGCCAACGCGCGGGGAGAGGCGGTTTGCGTATTGGGCGCTCTTCCGCTTCCTCGCTCACTGAC
TCGCTGCGCTCGGTCGTTCGGCTGCGGCGAGCGGTATCAGCTCACTCAAAGGCGGTAATACGGTTATCCA
CAGAATCAGGGGATAACGCAGGAAAGAACATGTGAGCAAAAGGCCAGCAAAAGGCCAGGAACCGTAAAAA
GGCCGCGTTGCTGGCGTTTTTCCATAGGCTCCGCCCCCCTGACGAGCATCACAAAAATCGACGCTCAAGT
CAGAGGTGGCGAAACCCGACAGGACTATAAAGATACCAGGCGTTTCCCCCTGGAAGCTCCCTCGTGCGCT
CTCCTGTTCCGACCCTGCCGCTTACCGGATACCTGTCCGCCTTTCTCCCTTCGGGAAGCGTGGCGCTTTC
TCATAGCTCACGCTGTAGGTATCTCAGTTCGGTGTAGGTCGTTCGCTCCAAGCTGGGCTGTGTGCACGAA
CCCCCCGTTCAGCCCGACCGCTGCGCCTTATCCGGTAACTATCGTCTTGAGTCCAACCCGGTAAGACACG
ACTTATCGCCACTGGCAGCAGCCACTGGTAACAGGATTAGCAGAGCGAGGTATGTAGGCGGTGCTACAGA
GTTCTTGAAGTGGTGGCCTAACTACGGCTACACTAGAAGAACAGTATTTGGTATCTGCGCTCTGCTGAAG
CCAGTTACCTTCGGAAAAAGAGTTGGTAGCTCTTGATCCGGCAAACAAACCACCGCTGGTAGCGGTGGTT
TTTTTGTTTGCAAGCAGCAGATTACGCGCAGAAAAAAAGGATCTCAAGAAGATCCTTTGATCTTTTCTAC
GGGGTCTGACGCTCAGTGGAACGAAAACTCACGTTAAGGGATTTTGGTCATGAGATTATCAAAAAGGATC
TTCACCTAGATCCTTTTAAATTAAAAATGAAGTTTTAAATCAATCTAAAGTATATATGAGTAAACTTGGT
CTGACAGTTACCAATGCTTAATCAGTGAGGCACCTATCTCAGCGATCTGTCTATTTCGTTCATCCATAGT
TGCCTGACTCCCCGTCGTGTAGATAACTACGATACGGGAGGGCTTACCATCTGGCCCCAGTGCTGCAATG
ATACCGCGAGACCCACGCTCACCGGCTCCAGATTTATCAGCAATAAACCAGCCAGCCGGAAGGGCCGAGC
GCAGAAGTGGTCCTGCAACTTTATCCGCCTCCATCCAGTCTATTAATTGTTGCCGGGAAGCTAGAGTAAG
TAGTTCGCCAGTTAATAGTTTGCGCAACGTTGTTGCCATTGCTACAGGCATCGTGGTGTCACGCTCGTCG
TTTGGTATGGCTTCATTCAGCTCCGGTTCCCAACGATCAAGGCGAGTTACATGATCCCCCATGTTGTGCA
AAAAAGCGGTTAGCTCCTTCGGTCCTCCGATCGTTGTCAGAAGTAAGTTGGCCGCAGTGTTATCACTCAT
GGTTATGGCAGCACTGCATAATTCTCTTACTGTCATGCCATCCGTAAGATGCTTTTCTGTGACTGGTGAG
TACTCAACCAAGTCATTCTGAGAATAGTGTATGCGGCGACCGAGTTGCTCTTGCCCGGCGTCAATACGGG
ATAATACCGCGCCACATAGCAGAACTTTAAAAGTGCTCATCATTGGAAAACGTTCTTCGGGGCGAAAACT
CTCAAGGATCTTACCGCTGTTGAGATCCAGTTCGATGTAACCCACTCGTGCACCCAACTGATCTTCAGCA
TCTTTTACTTTCACCAGCGTTTCTGGGTGAGCAAAAACAGGAAGGCAAAATGCCGCAAAAAAGGGAATAA
GGGCGACACGGAAATGTTGAATACTCATACTCTTCCTTTTTCAATATTATTGAAGCATTTATCAGGGTTA
TTGTCTCATGAGCGGATACATATTTGAATGTATTTAGAAAAATAAACAAATAGGGGTTCCGCGCACATTT
CCCCGAAAAGTGCCACCTGACGTCGACGGATCGGGAGATCTCCCGATCCCCT
Features (pLannotate 1.2.2; 23 found; start..end, strand, type, name):
    207..586     +  enhancer       CMV enhancer: human cytomegalovirus immediate early enhancer
    587..790     +  promoter       CMV promoter: human cytomegalovirus (CMV) immediate early promoter
    786..819     +  LTR            5' LTR (truncated) (fragment): truncated 5' long terminal repeat (LTR) from HIV-1
    835..853     +  promoter       T7 promoter: promoter for bacteriophage T7 RNA polymerase
    892..1197    +  CDS            PuroR (fragment): puromycin N-acetyltransferase; pac from Streptomyces; confers resistance to puromycin
   1228..1935    +  CDS            mCherry: mCherry is a basic (constitutively fluorescent) red fluorescent protein published in 2004, derived from Discosoma sp.. It is reported to be a very rapidly-maturing monomer with low acid sensitivity.
   1973..2464    +  CDS            PuroR (fragment): puromycin N-acetyltransferase; pac from Streptomyces; confers resistance to puromycin
   2543..3259    +  CDS            EGFP: the original enhanced GFP (Yang et al., 1996) mammalian codon-optimized
   3297..3521    +  polyA_signal   bGH poly(A) signal: bovine growth hormone polyadenylation signal
   3525..3546    +  promoter       SV40 promoter (fragment): SV40 enhancer and early promoter
   3567..3995    +  rep_origin     f1 ori (sequence partly withheld): f1 bacteriophage origin of replication; arrow indicates direction of (+) strand synthesis
   4009..4338    +  promoter       SV40 promoter: SV40 enhancer and early promoter
   4405..5196    +  CDS            neo: KKA2_KLEPN - Also known as kan, nptII. Experimental evidence at protein level: Swiss-Prot protein existence level 1. Resistance to kanamycin, neomycin, paromomycin, ribostamycin, butirosin and gentamicin B. From Klebsiella pneumoniae.
   5220..5378    +  CDS            ble (fragment): BLE_KLEPN - Experimental evidence at protein level: Swiss-Prot protein existence level 1. Binding protein with a strong affinity to the bleomycin family of antibiotics. Binds to CL990; an antimitotic-antibiotic compound. From Klebsiella pneumoniae.
   5373..5494    +  polyA_signal   SV40 poly(A) signal: SV40 polyadenylation signal
   5567..5583    -  protein_bind   lac operator: The lac repressor binds to the lac operator to inhibit transcription in E. coli. This inhibition can be relieved by adding lactose or isopropyl-β-D-thiogalactopyranoside (IPTG). lac repressor encoded by lacI
   5591..5621    -  promoter       lac promoter: promoter for the E. coli lac operon
   5636..5657    -  protein_bind   CAP binding site: CAP binding activates transcription in the presence of cAMP. E. coli catabolite activator protein
   5670..5762    -  CDS            lacI (fragment): lac repressor; lacI; The lac repressor binds to the lac operator to inhibit transcription in E. coli. This inhibition can be relieved by adding lactose or isopropyl-β-D-thiogalactopyranoside (IPTG).
   5945..6533    -  rep_origin     ori: high-copy-number ColE1/pMB1/pBR322/pUC origin of replication
   6704..7564    -  CDS            AmpR: β-lactamase; bla; confers resistance to ampicillin, carbenicillin, and related antibiotics
   7565..7669    -  promoter       AmpR promoter: bla
   7728..52      -  misc_feature   bom (fragment) (across the origin): basis of mobility region from pBR322
