[The description below was written by a language model from this plasmid's Addgene catalogue record and pLannotate feature annotations shown in this document.]
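Description:
pSSA-PMG (pXK-1649) is a 7.7 kb mammalian expression plasmid built on pcDNA3.1 that serves as an empty-backbone surrogate reporter for enriching gene-edited cells. It is propagated in E. coli through a high-copy ColE1/pUC-type origin with ampicillin resistance. It also keeps the usual pcDNA3.1 elements: an f1 origin and an SV40 promoter-driven neomycin resistance cassette with an SV40 poly(A) signal, which allows G418 selection in mammalian cells. Small fragments annotated as HIV-1 LTR, ble, lacI and bom are probably backbone remnants or annotation artefacts, not working parts.

The payload is a single CMV enhancer/promoter-driven unit terminated by the bGH poly(A) signal, arranged as PuroR.L–mCherry–PuroR.R–EGFP. The puromycin N-acetyltransferase gene is split into a left and a right fragment separated by a complete mCherry coding sequence, with EGFP downstream of the right fragment. The two fragments add up to more than the usual length of this gene, which fits the overlapping direct repeats that a single-strand annealing (SSA) design needs. In the intact plasmid, mCherry would be expected to mark transfected cells, while puromycin resistance and EGFP stay off.

As an empty backbone, it is presumably meant to receive a nuclease target sequence between the PuroR halves, although the record does not name the cloning site. When CRISPR/Cas9 cuts that target, SSA repair between the repeats should remove the intervening segment and rebuild a functional PuroR linked to EGFP. How the two are joined is not annotated. Cells with active nuclease can then be picked out by the "traffic light" colour readout or by puromycin selection, which helps in screening for editing-positive cells.
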