Addgene plasmid #208857: pSSA-PMG (pXK-1649)
Purpose: (Empty Backbone) SSA-base selectable traffic light reporter (TLR) for helping to screen gene-editing positive cells. Key Construct: CMV-PuroR.L-mCherry-PuroR.R-GFP.
Depositing lab: Kun Xu. Depositing organization: Northwest Agriculture and Forestry University. Publication: Efficient CRISPR/Cas9-mediated gene editing in mammalian cells by the novel selectable traffic light reporters. Lyu M, Sun Y, Yan N, Chen Q, Wang X, Wei Z, Zhang Z, Xu K. Int J Biol Macromol. 2023 Jul 15;243:124926. doi: 10.1016/j.ijbiomac.2023.124926. Epub 2023 May 20. PubMed 37217056.
Backbone
  Vector backbone: pcDNA3.1
  Vector type: Mammalian Expression
  Promoter: CMV
  Selectable markers: Neomycin (select with G418)
Growth in bacteria
  Bacterial resistance: Ampicillin, 100 μg/mL
  Growth temperature: 37°C
  Growth strain: DH5alpha
  Copy number: Unknown
Terms and licenses: Academic/Nonprofit Terms; Industry Terms: Not Available to Industry
How to cite: pSSA-PMG (pXK-1649) was a gift from Kun Xu (Addgene plasmid # 208857 ; http://n2t.net/addgene:208857 ; RRID:Addgene_208857)
